Addgene plasmid #182176: p{3P3-dsRed::FRT,attB}
Purpose: fluorescent reporter gene with yeast recombination site within intron
Depositing lab: David Stern. Depositing organization: HHMI, Janelia Research Campus. Publication: Transgenic tools for targeted chromosome rearrangements allow construction of balancer chromosomes in non-melanogaster Drosophila species. Stern DL. G3 (Bethesda). 2022 Feb 10. pii: 6526388. doi: 10.1093/g3journal/jkac030. PubMed 35143616.
Backbone
  Vector backbone: pBluescript II KS
  Vector type: Insect Expression
Growth in bacteria
  Bacterial resistance: Ampicillin, 100 μg/mL
  Growth temperature: 37°C
  Growth strain: DH5alpha
  Copy number: High Copy
Gene/Insert
  Gene/Insert name: DsRed
  Species: Other
  Cloning method: Gateway Cloning
Terms and licenses: Academic/Nonprofit Terms; Industry Terms: Not Available to Industry
Depositor comments: Please visit https://www.biorxiv.org/content/10.1101/2021.11.18.469106v1.full for bioRxiv preprint.
How to cite: p{3P3-dsRed::FRT,attB} was a gift from David Stern (Addgene plasmid # 182176 ; http://n2t.net/addgene:182176 ; RRID:Addgene_182176)
