[The description below was written by a language model from this plasmid's Addgene catalogue record and pLannotate feature annotations shown in this document.]
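Description:
p{3P3-dsRed::FRT,attB} is an insect expression plasmid built on pBluescript II KS. It is maintained in E. coli at high copy through the ColE1/pUC-type origin and selected with ampicillin via the β-lactamase gene. Other backbone remnants in the 5,560 nt sequence include the f1 origin, the lac promoter/operator and lacZα fragment, flanking T7 and T3 promoters, and portions of the pBluescript polylinker.

The payload is a DsRed fluorescent marker whose coding sequence is interrupted. One DsRed fragment lies downstream of a partial Drosophila hsp70 basal promoter. It is followed by sequences matching the white gene, then Gateway attB2 and attB1 sites flanking a minimal FRT, more white-derived sequence, and the remaining DsRed fragment. This fits the stated purpose of a reporter carrying a yeast recombination site within an intron: the white-derived segments presumably supply the intron, so the FRT is spliced out of the transcript and DsRed is still produced. The Gateway sites reflect the recorded cloning method. The name implies 3xP3 eye-specific enhancer elements upstream of the hsp70 core promoter, but these are not annotated in the feature table.

Downstream of the reporter are a partial loxP site and a φC31 attB site, the latter allowing integrase-mediated insertion into genomic attP landing sites. According to the associated publication title, the construct belongs to a toolkit for targeted chromosome rearrangements and balancer chromosome construction in non-melanogaster Drosophila species. FLP-mediated recombination between FRT sites placed at different chromosomal positions would be the likely route to such rearrangements, with the fluorescent marker available for tracking, although the record does not spell out this mechanism.
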