Features (pLannotate 1.2.2; 23 found; start..end, strand, type, name):
    114..653     +  CDS            DsRed (fragment): DsRed is a basic (constitutively fluorescent) red fluorescent protein published in 1999, derived from Discosoma sp..
   1501..1532    -  protein_bind   loxP (fragment): Cre-mediated recombination occurs in the 8-bp core sequence (GCATACAT). Cre recombinase
   1533..1553    +  misc_feature   MCS (fragment): pBluescript multiple cloning site
   1575..1644    +  protein_bind   attB: attB site for the φC31 integrase (Groth et al., 2000) phage φC31 integrase
   1863..1881    -  promoter       T3 promoter: promoter for bacteriophage T3 RNA polymerase
   1926..1942    -  protein_bind   lac operator: The lac repressor binds to the lac operator to inhibit transcription in E. coli. This inhibition can be relieved by adding lactose or isopropyl-β-D-thiogalactopyranoside (IPTG). lac repressor encoded by lacI
   1950..1980    -  promoter       lac promoter: promoter for the E. coli lac operon
   1995..2016    -  protein_bind   CAP binding site: CAP binding activates transcription in the presence of cAMP. E. coli catabolite activator protein
   2029..2121    -  CDS            lacI (fragment): lac repressor; lacI; The lac repressor binds to the lac operator to inhibit transcription in E. coli. This inhibition can be relieved by adding lactose or isopropyl-β-D-thiogalactopyranoside (IPTG).
   2304..2892    -  rep_origin     ori: high-copy-number ColE1/pMB1/pBR322/pUC origin of replication
   3063..3923    -  CDS            AmpR: β-lactamase; bla; confers resistance to ampicillin, carbenicillin, and related antibiotics
   3924..4028    -  promoter       AmpR promoter: bla
   4055..4483    +  rep_origin     f1 ori (sequence partly withheld): f1 bacteriophage origin of replication; arrow indicates direction of (+) strand synthesis
   4514..4669    -  CDS            lacZα (fragment): LacZα fragment of β-galactosidase; lacZ fragment
   4677..4695    +  promoter       T7 promoter: promoter for bacteriophage T7 RNA polymerase
   4704..4751    +  misc_feature   MCS (fragment): pBluescript multiple cloning site
   4832..4954    +  promoter       hsp70 promoter (fragment): Drosophila melanogaster hsp70Bb promoter
   4984..5130    +  CDS            DsRed (fragment): DsRed is a basic (constitutively fluorescent) red fluorescent protein published in 1999, derived from Discosoma sp..
   5125..5236    +  CDS            mini-white (fragment): Drosophila white gene eye color pigment; white; This is a modified version of the white gene lacking part of the first intron.
   5248..5272    +  protein_bind   attB2: mutant version of attB; recombination site for the Gateway® BP reaction BP Clonase™
   5289..5322    +  protein_bind   FRT (minimal): supports FLP-mediated excision but not integration (Turan and Bode, 2011) FLP recombinase from the Saccharomyces cerevisiae 2μ plasmid
   5343..5367    -  protein_bind   attB1: mutant version of attB; recombination site for the Gateway® BP reaction BP Clonase™
   5395..120     +  CDS            mini-white (fragment) (across the origin): Drosophila white gene eye color pigment; white; This is a modified version of the white gene lacking part of the first intron.
>Addgene plasmid #182176 | p{3P3-dsRed::FRT,attB} | addgene full sequence | sequence record 357869 | Addgene NGS Result
TGCACAAAAAATAAATAAAAGTATAAACCTACTTCGTAGGATACTTCGGGGTACTTTTTGTTCGGGGTTA
GATGAGCATAACGCTTGTAGTTGATATTTGAGATCCCCTATCATTGCAGGTAACCAAGGGGGGACCTTTG
CCATTTGCTTGGGATATTTTGTCACCACAATTTCAGTATGGAAGCAAGGTATATGTCAAGCACCCTGCCG
ACATACCAGACTATAAAAAGCTGTCATTTCCTGAAGGATTTAAATGGGAAAGGGTCATGAACTTTGAAGA
CGGTGGCGTCGTTACTGTAACCCAGGATTCCAGTTTGCAGGATGGCTGTTTCATCTACAAGGTCAAGTTC
ATTGGCGTGAACTTTCCTTCCGATGGACCTGTTATGCAAAAGAAGACAATGGGCTGGGAAGCCAGCACTG
AGCGTTTGTATCCTCGTGATGGCGTGTTGAAAGGAGAGATTCATAAGGCTCTGAAGCTGAAAGACGGTGG
TCATTACCTAGTTGAATTCAAAAGTATTTACATGGCAAAGAAGCCTGTGCAGCTACCAGGGTACTACTAT
GTTGACTCCAAACTGGATATAACAAGCCACAACGAAGACTATACAATCGTTGAGCAGTATGAAAGAACCG
AGGGACGCCACCATCTGTTCCTTTAGCGGCCATCGAATTCGAGCTCGCCCACTAAGCGTCGCGCCACTTC
AACGCTCGATGGGAGCGTCATTGGTGGGCGGGGTAACCGTCGAAATCAGTGTTTACGCTTCCAATCGCAA
CAAAAAATTCACTGCAACACTGAAAAGCATACGAAAACGATGAAGATTGTACGAGAAACCATAAAGTATT
TTATCCACAAAGACACGTATAGCAGAAAAGCCAAGTTAACTCGGCGATAAGTTGTGTACACAAGAATAAA
ATCGGCCAGATTCAGTGTTGTCAGAAATAAGAAAACCCCACTATGTTTTTCTTTGCCTTTTCTTTCTCCC
AGCGATCATTCATTTCGTGGTGAAAGAACGGGGTCATTGCACGGAGTTTCGACTGCGGGAAAGCAGAGCT
GCCGTTCACTTCGTCTATAATTAGCGCTTTCTATTTTCCCCGATTCGGGCCGCTGCTGCGCTTTTCCGCC
TGCTGTTTGTGGCAAGTGTAGCAGCAGGCTGTGCACGCAGTGTGGCATGCACTTGGCTTTCCACCGTTGG
TATCGATTCTCTGGGACGATGAGTCATTCCTTTCGGGGCCACAGCATAATCGTTGCCAGCTCACCGAAAT
GGTGACTTCATTTCTTAACTGCCGTCAAGCATGCGATTGTACATACATACATATTTATATATGTACATAT
TTATGTGACTATGGTAGGTCGATATAATAGCAATCAACGCAAGCAAATGTGTCAGTCCTGCTTACAGGAA
CGATTCTATTTAGTAATTTTCGTTGTATAAAGTAATTATGTATGTATGTAAGCCCCATAAATCTGAAACA
ATTAGGCAAAACCATGCGAAGCTCTCTAGTATAACTTCGTATAATGTATGCTATACGAAGTTCTCGAGGG
GGGGCCCGGTACCGTCGACGATGTAGGTCACGGTCTCGAAGCCGCGGTGCGGGTGCCAGGGCGTGCCCTT
GGGCTCCCCGGGCGCGTACTCCACCTCACCCATCTGGTCCATCATGATGAACGGGTCGAGGTGGCGGTAG
TTGATCCCGGCGAACGCGCGGCGCGCCGGGAAGCCCTCGCCCTCGAAACCGCTGGGCGCGGTGGTCACGG
TGAGCACGGGACGTGCGACGGCGTCGGCGGGTGCGGATACGCGGGGCAGCGTCAGCGGGTTCTCGACGGT
CACGGCGGGCATGTCGACACTAGTGGTACCCAGCTTTTGTTCCCTTTAGTGAGGGTTAATTGCGCGCTTG
GCGTAATCATGGTCATAGCTGTTTCCTGTGTGAAATTGTTATCCGCTCACAATTCCACACAACATACGAG
CCGGAAGCATAAAGTGTAAAGCCTGGGGTGCCTAATGAGTGAGCTAACTCACATTAATTGCGTTGCGCTC
ACTGCCCGCTTTCCAGTCGGGAAACCTGTCGTGCCAGCTGCATTAATGAATCGGCCAACGCGCGGGGAGA
GGCGGTTTGCGTATTGGGCGCTCTTCCGCTTCCTCGCTCACTGACTCGCTGCGCTCGGTCGTTCGGCTGC
GGCGAGCGGTATCAGCTCACTCAAAGGCGGTAATACGGTTATCCACAGAATCAGGGGATAACGCAGGAAA
GAACATGTGAGCAAAAGGCCAGCAAAAGGCCAGGAACCGTAAAAAGGCCGCGTTGCTGGCGTTTTTCCAT
AGGCTCCGCCCCCCTGACGAGCATCACAAAAATCGACGCTCAAGTCAGAGGTGGCGAAACCCGACAGGAC
TATAAAGATACCAGGCGTTTCCCCCTGGAAGCTCCCTCGTGCGCTCTCCTGTTCCGACCCTGCCGCTTAC
CGGATACCTGTCCGCCTTTCTCCCTTCGGGAAGCGTGGCGCTTTCTCATAGCTCACGCTGTAGGTATCTC
AGTTCGGTGTAGGTCGTTCGCTCCAAGCTGGGCTGTGTGCACGAACCCCCCGTTCAGCCCGACCGCTGCG
CCTTATCCGGTAACTATCGTCTTGAGTCCAACCCGGTAAGACACGACTTATCGCCACTGGCAGCAGCCAC
TGGTAACAGGATTAGCAGAGCGAGGTATGTAGGCGGTGCTACAGAGTTCTTGAAGTGGTGGCCTAACTAC
GGCTACACTAGAAGAACAGTATTTGGTATCTGCGCTCTGCTGAAGCCAGTTACCTTCGGAAAAAGAGTTG
GTAGCTCTTGATCCGGCAAACAAACCACCGCTGGTAGCGGTGGTTTTTTTGTTTGCAAGCAGCAGATTAC
GCGCAGAAAAAAAGGATCTCAAGAAGATCCTTTGATCTTTTCTACGGGGTCTGACGCTCAGTGGAACGAA
AACTCACGTTAAGGGATTTTGGTCATGAGATTATCAAAAAGGATCTTCACCTAGATCCTTTTAAATTAAA
AATGAAGTTTTAAATCAATCTAAAGTATATATGAGTAAACTTGGTCTGACAGTTACCAATGCTTAATCAG
TGAGGCACCTATCTCAGCGATCTGTCTATTTCGTTCATCCATAGTTGCCTGACTCCCCGTCGTGTAGATA
ACTACGATACGGGAGGGCTTACCATCTGGCCCCAGTGCTGCAATGATACCGCGAGACCCACGCTCACCGG
CTCCAGATTTATCAGCAATAAACCAGCCAGCCGGAAGGGCCGAGCGCAGAAGTGGTCCTGCAACTTTATC
CGCCTCCATCCAGTCTATTAATTGTTGCCGGGAAGCTAGAGTAAGTAGTTCGCCAGTTAATAGTTTGCGC
AACGTTGTTGCCATTGCTACAGGCATCGTGGTGTCACGCTCGTCGTTTGGTATGGCTTCATTCAGCTCCG
GTTCCCAACGATCAAGGCGAGTTACATGATCCCCCATGTTGTGCAAAAAAGCGGTTAGCTCCTTCGGTCC
TCCGATCGTTGTCAGAAGTAAGTTGGCCGCAGTGTTATCACTCATGGTTATGGCAGCACTGCATAATTCT
CTTACTGTCATGCCATCCGTAAGATGCTTTTCTGTGACTGGTGAGTACTCAACCAAGTCATTCTGAGAAT
AGTGTATGCGGCGACCGAGTTGCTCTTGCCCGGCGTCAATACGGGATAATACCGCGCCACATAGCAGAAC
TTTAAAAGTGCTCATCATTGGAAAACGTTCTTCGGGGCGAAAACTCTCAAGGATCTTACCGCTGTTGAGA
TCCAGTTCGATGTAACCCACTCGTGCACCCAACTGATCTTCAGCATCTTTTACTTTCACCAGCGTTTCTG
GGTGAGCAAAAACAGGAAGGCAAAATGCCGCAAAAAAGGGAATAAGGGCGACACGGAAATGTTGAATACT
CATACTCTTCCTTTTTCAATATTATTGAAGCATTTATCAGGGTTATTGTCTCATGAGCGGATACATATTT
GAATGTATTTAGAAAAATAAACAAATAGGGGTTCCGCGCACATTTCCCCGAAAAGTGCCACCTG
[124 nt withheld, positions 4055-4178]
C
[91 nt withheld, positions 4180-4270]
A
[49 nt withheld, positions 4272-4320]
CCTTTGACGTTGGAGTCCACGTTCTTT
[37 nt withheld, positions 4348-4384]
ACCCTATCTCGGTCTATTCTTTTGATTTATAAGGGATTTTGCCGATTTCGGCCTATTGGTTAAAAAATGA
GCTGATTTAACAAAAATTTAACGCGAATTTTAACAAAATATTAACGCTTACAATTTCCATTCGCCATTCA
GGCTGCGCAACTGTTGGGAAGGGCGATCGGTGCGGGCCTCTTCGCTATTACGCCAGCTGGCGAAAGGGGG
ATGTGCTGCAAGGCGATTAAGTTGGGTAACGCCAGGGTTTTCCCAGTCACGACGTTGTAAAACGACGGCC
AGTGAGCGCGCGTAATACGACTCACTATAGGGCGAATTGGAGCTCCACCGCGGTGGCGGCCGCTCTAGAA
CTAGTGGATCCCCCGGGGATCTAATTCAATTAGAGACTAATTCAATTAGAGCTAATTCAATTAGGATCCA
AGCTTATCGATTTCGAACCCTCGACCGCCGGAGTATAAATAGAGGCGCTTCGTCTACGGAGCGACAATTC
AATTCAAACAAGCAAAGTGAACACGTCGCTAAGCGAAAGCTAAGCAAATAAACAAGCGCAGCTGAACAAG
CTAAACAATCGGGCGGCCGCACTAGAGCCGGTCGCCACCATGAGGTCTTCCAAGAATGTTATCAAGGAGT
TCATGAGGTTTAAGGTTCGCATGGAAGGAACGGTCAATGGGCACGAGTTTGAAATAGAAGGCGAAGGAGA
GGGGAGGCCATACGAAGGCCACAATACCGTAAAGCTTAAGGTGAGTAGTACATGTGCATACATCTTAAGT
TCACTTGATCTATAGGAACTGCGATTGCAACATCAAATTGTCTGCGGCGTGAGAACTGCGACCCACAAAA
ATCCCAAACCGCGGCCGTTTATCACCACTTTGTACAAGAAAGCTGGGTCGGCGCGCCCACCCTTGAAGTT
CCTATTCTCTAGAAAGTATAGGAACTTCGGTGAAGGGGGCGGCCGCGGAGCCTGCTTTTTTGTACAAACT
TGTGATAAACGAATTCTTGAAGACGAAAGGGCACAAACAAATAGTGACACGAAACAGATTATTCTGGTAG
CTGTTCTCGCTATATAAGACAATTTTTGAGATCATATCATGATCAAGACATCTAAAGGCATTCATTTTCG
ACTATATTCTTTTTTACAAAAAATATAACAACCAGATATTTTAAGCTGATCCTAGA
